Addgene plasmid #180342: pCMV_GFP11-14-SEPT7
Purpose: mammalian expression of human SEPT7 fused to GFP11
Depositing lab: Manos Mavrakis. Publication: Human septins organize as octamer-based filaments and mediate actin-membrane anchoring in cells. Martins CS, Taveneau C, Castro-Linares G, Baibakov M, Buzhinsky N, Eroles M, Milanovic V, Omi S, Pedelacq JD, Iv F, Bouillard L, Llewellyn A, Gomes M, Belhabib M, Kuzmic M, Verdier-Pinard P, Lee S, Badache A, Kumar S, Chandre C, Brasselet S, Rico F, Rossier O, Koenderink GH, Wenger J, Cabantous S, Mavrakis M. J Cell Biol. 2023 Mar 6;222(3):e202203016. doi: 10.1083/jcb.202203016. Epub 2022 Dec 23. PubMed 36562751.
Backbone
  Vector backbone: pcDNA3.1/zeo
  Vector type: Mammalian Expression
Growth in bacteria
  Bacterial resistance: Ampicillin, 100 μg/mL
  Growth temperature: 37°C
  Growth strain: DH5alpha
  Copy number: High Copy
Gene/Insert
  Gene/Insert name: SEPTIN7 (alt name: SEPT7)
  Species: H. sapiens (human)
  Entrez Gene: SEPTIN7 (a.k.a. CDC10, CDC3, NBLA02942, SEPT7, SEPT7A)
  Promoter: CMV
  Tag / fusion protein: GFP11 (N terminal on insert)
  Cloning method: Restriction Enzyme; 5′ cloning site NotI (not destroyed); 3′ cloning site XbaI (not destroyed)
  Sequencing primers: 5′ CMV-F
Terms and licenses: Academic/Nonprofit Terms; Industry Terms: Not Available to Industry
Depositor comments: Please visit https://doi.org/10.1101/2022.02.23.481653 for bioRxiv preprint.
How to cite: pCMV_GFP11-14-SEPT7 was a gift from Manos Mavrakis (Addgene plasmid # 180342 ; http://n2t.net/addgene:180342 ; RRID:Addgene_180342)
