[The description below was written by a language model from this plasmid's Addgene catalogue record and pLannotate feature annotations shown in this document.]
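Description:
pCMV_GFP11-14-SEPT7 is a 6.4 kb mammalian expression plasmid built on the pcDNA3.1/zeo backbone that drives production of human SEPTIN7 (SEPT7, also known as CDC10), a filament-forming cytoskeletal GTPase, carrying an N-terminal GFP11 tag. The fusion was cloned between NotI and XbaI sites, both retained. It sits downstream of the human cytomegalovirus immediate-early enhancer and promoter, with a T7 promoter just upstream of the coding region and a bovine growth hormone polyadenylation signal terminating the transcript. In the feature table the tag appears as a short fragment annotated as the GFP-derived protein CyPet; this is consistent with GFP11, the small eleventh β-strand of GFP. A gap of about 50 nt lies between that fragment and the SEPTIN7 coding sequence. The "14" in the name may refer to a linker in this gap, but the record does not say so.

In E. coli the plasmid replicates at high copy from a ColE1/pUC-type origin and is selected with ampicillin through the β-lactamase gene. An f1 origin is also present. A second cassette places the Sh ble bleomycin/Zeocin resistance gene under both the SV40 early promoter and the bacterial EM7 promoter, followed by an SV40 poly(A) signal, so transfected mammalian cells can be selected with Zeocin. Several small annotated fragments (HIV-1 LTR, bom, lacI, lac promoter/operator) look like backbone remnants or short sequence matches with no functional role here.

GFP11 tags are generally used in split-GFP complementation, where fluorescence is restored only when the remaining GFP fragments are supplied. The record itself states only mammalian expression of GFP11-tagged SEPT7, in connection with work on how human septins organise into octamer-based filaments and anchor actin to membranes in cells.
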