Features (pLannotate 1.2.2; 22 found; start..end, strand, type, name):
     28..80      -  misc_feature   bom (fragment): basis of mobility region from pBR322
    235..614     +  enhancer       CMV enhancer: human cytomegalovirus immediate early enhancer
    615..818     +  promoter       CMV promoter: human cytomegalovirus (CMV) immediate early promoter
    814..847     +  LTR            5' LTR (truncated) (fragment): truncated 5' long terminal repeat (LTR) from HIV-1
    863..881     +  promoter       T7 promoter: promoter for bacteriophage T7 RNA polymerase
    992..1045    +  CDS            CyPet (fragment): cyan fluorescent protein optimized for FRET with YPet (Nguyen and Daugherty, 2005) mammalian codon-optimized
   1097..2407    +  CDS            SEPTIN7: SEPT7_HUMAN - Also known as CDC10, SEPT7. Experimental evidence at protein level: Swiss-Prot protein existence level 1. Filament-forming cytoskeletal GTPase. Required for normal organization of the actin cytoskeleton. Required for normal progress through mitosis. Involved in cytokinesis. Required for normal association of CENPE with the kinetochore. Plays a role in ciliogenesis and collective cell movements. Forms a filamentous structure with SEPTIN12, SEPTIN6, SEPTIN2 and probably SEPTIN4 at the sperm annulus which is required for the structural integrity and motility of the sperm tail during
   2448..2672    +  polyA_signal   bGH poly(A) signal: bovine growth hormone polyadenylation signal
   2676..2697    +  promoter       SV40 promoter (fragment): SV40 enhancer and early promoter
   2718..3146    +  rep_origin     f1 ori (sequence partly withheld): f1 bacteriophage origin of replication; arrow indicates direction of (+) strand synthesis
   3160..3489    +  promoter       SV40 promoter: SV40 enhancer and early promoter
   3537..3584    +  promoter       EM7 promoter: synthetic bacterial promoter&nbsp
   3603..3977    +  CDS            BleoR: antibiotic-binding protein; Sh ble from Streptoalloteichus hindustanus; confers resistance to bleomycin, phleomycin, and Zeocin™
   3987..4112    +  CDS            ble (fragment): BLE_KLEPN - Experimental evidence at protein level: Swiss-Prot protein existence level 1. Binding protein with a strong affinity to the bleomycin family of antibiotics. Binds to CL990; an antimitotic-antibiotic compound. From Klebsiella pneumoniae.
   4107..4228    +  polyA_signal   SV40 poly(A) signal: SV40 polyadenylation signal
   4301..4317    -  protein_bind   lac operator: The lac repressor binds to the lac operator to inhibit transcription in E. coli. This inhibition can be relieved by adding lactose or isopropyl-β-D-thiogalactopyranoside (IPTG). lac repressor encoded by lacI
   4325..4355    -  promoter       lac promoter: promoter for the E. coli lac operon
   4370..4391    -  protein_bind   CAP binding site: CAP binding activates transcription in the presence of cAMP. E. coli catabolite activator protein
   4404..4496    -  CDS            lacI (fragment): lac repressor; lacI; The lac repressor binds to the lac operator to inhibit transcription in E. coli. This inhibition can be relieved by adding lactose or isopropyl-β-D-thiogalactopyranoside (IPTG).
   4679..5267    -  rep_origin     ori: high-copy-number ColE1/pMB1/pBR322/pUC origin of replication
   5438..6298    -  CDS            AmpR: β-lactamase; bla; confers resistance to ampicillin, carbenicillin, and related antibiotics
   6299..6403    -  promoter       AmpR promoter: bla
>Addgene plasmid #180342 | pCMV_GFP11-14-SEPT7 | addgene full sequence | sequence record 358026 | Addgene NGS Result
GACGGATCGGGAGATCTCCCGATCCCCTATGGTGCACTCTCAGTACAATCTGCTCTGATGCCGCATAGTT
AAGCCAGTATCTGCTCCCTGCTTGTGTGTTGGAGGTCGCTGAGTAGTGCGCGAGCAAAATTTAAGCTACA
ACAAGGCAAGGCTTGACCGACAATTGCATGAAGAATCTGCTTAGGGTTAGGCGTTTTGCGCTGCTTCGCG
ATGTACGGGCCAGATATACGCGTTGACATTGATTATTGACTAGTTATTAATAGTAATCAATTACGGGGTC
ATTAGTTCATAGCCCATATATGGAGTTCCGCGTTACATAACTTACGGTAAATGGCCCGCCTGGCTGACCG
CCCAACGACCCCCGCCCATTGACGTCAATAATGACGTATGTTCCCATAGTAACGCCAATAGGGACTTTCC
ATTGACGTCAATGGGTGGAGTATTTACGGTAAACTGCCCACTTGGCAGTACATCAAGTGTATCATATGCC
AAGTACGCCCCCTATTGACGTCAATGACGGTAAATGGCCCGCCTGGCATTATGCCCAGTACATGACCTTA
TGGGACTTTCCTACTTGGCAGTACATCTACGTATTAGTCATCGCTATTACCATGGTGATGCGGTTTTGGC
AGTACATCAATGGGCGTGGATAGCGGTTTGACTCACGGGGATTTCCAAGTCTCCACCCCATTGACGTCAA
TGGGAGTTTGTTTTGGCACCAAAATCAACGGGACTTTCCAAAATGTCGTAACAACTCCGCCCCATTGACG
CAAATGGGCGGTAGGCGTGTACGGTGGGAGGTCTATATAAGCAGAGCTCTCTGGCTAACTAGAGAACCCA
CTGCTTACTGGCTTATCGAAATTAATACGACTCACTATAGGGAGACCCAAGCTGGCTAGCGTTTAAACTT
AAGCTTGGTACCGAGCTCGGATCCACTAGTCCAGTGTGGTGGAATTCTGCAGATATCCAGCACAGTGGCG
GCCGCACCATGGAGAAGCGCGACCACATGGTGCTGCTGGAGTACGTGACCGCCGCCGGCATCACCGACGC
CTCCATCGATGGTGGCGGTGGCTCTGGAGGTGGTGGGTCCTCCGGAATGTCGGTCAGTGCGAGATCCGCT
GCTGCTGAGGAGAGGAGCGTCAACAGCAGCACCATGGTAGCTCAACAGAAGAACCTTGAAGGCTATGTGG
GATTTGCCAATCTCCCAAATCAAGTATACAGAAAATCGGTGAAGAGAGGTTTTGAATTCACGCTTATGGT
AGTGGGTGAATCTGGATTGGGAAAGTCGACATTAATCAACTCATTATTCCTCACAGATTTGTATTCTCCA
GAGTATCCAGGTCCTTCTCATAGAATTAAAAAGACTGTACAGGTGGAACAATCCAAAGTTTTAATCAAAG
AAGGTGGTGTTCAGTTGCTGCTCACAATAGTTGATACCCCAGGATTTGGAGATGCAGTGGATAATAGTAA
TTGCTGGCAGCCTGTTATCGACTACATTGATAGTAAATTTGAGGACTACCTAAATGCAGAATCACGAGTG
AACAGACGTCAGATGCCTGATAACAGGGTGCAGTGTTGTTTATACTTCATTGCTCCTTCAGGACATGGAC
TTAAACCATTGGATATTGAGTTTATGAAGCGTTTGCATGAAAAAGTGAATATCATCCCACTTATTGCCAA
AGCAGACACACTCACACCAGAGGAATGCCAACAGTTTAAAAAACAGATAATGAAAGAAATCCAAGAACAT
AAAATTAAAATATACGAATTTCCAGAAACAGATGATGAAGAAGAAAATAAACTTGTTAAAAAGATAAAGG
ACCGTTTACCTCTTGCTGTGGTAGGTAGTAATACTATCATTGAAGTTAATGGCAAAAGGGTCAGAGGAAG
GCAGTATCCTTGGGGTGTTGCTGAAGTTGAAAATGGTGAACATTGTGATTTTACAATCCTAAGAAATATG
TTGATAAGAACACACATGCAGGACTTGAAAGATGTTACTAATAATGTCCACTATGAGAACTACAGAAGCA
GAAAACTTGCAGCTGTGACTTATAATGGAGTTGATAACAACAAGAATAAAGGGCAGCTGACTAAGAGCCC
TCTGGCACAAATGGAAGAAGAAAGAAGGGAGCATGTAGCTAAAATGAAGAAGATGGAGATGGAGATGGAG
CAGGTGTTTGAGATGAAGGTCAAAGAAAAAGTTCAAAAACTGAAGGACTCTGAAGCTGAGCTCCAGCGGC
GCCATGAGCAAATGAAAAAGAATTTGGAAGCACAGCACAAAGAATTGGAGGAAAAACGTCGTCAGTTCGA
GGATGAGAAAGCAAACTGGGAAGCTCAACAACGTATTTTAGAACAACAGAACTCTTCAAGAACCTTGGAA
AAGAACAAGAAGAAAGGGAAGATCTTTTAATCTAGAGGGCCCGTTTAAACCCGCTGATCAGCCTCGACTG
TGCCTTCTAGTTGCCAGCCATCTGTTGTTTGCCCCTCCCCCGTGCCTTCCTTGACCCTGGAAGGTGCCAC
TCCCACTGTCCTTTCCTAATAAAATGAGGAAATTGCATCGCATTGTCTGAGTAGGTGTCATTCTATTCTG
GGGGGTGGGGTGGGGCAGGACAGCAAGGGGGAGGATTGGGAAGACAATAGCAGGCATGCTGGGGATGCGG
TGGGCTCTATGGCTTCTGAGGCGGAAAGAACCAGCTGGGGCTCTAGGGGGTATCCCC
[124 nt withheld, positions 2718-2841]
C
[91 nt withheld, positions 2843-2933]
A
[49 nt withheld, positions 2935-2983]
CCTTTGACGTTGGAGTCCACGTTCTTT
[37 nt withheld, positions 3011-3047]
ACCCTATCTCGGTCTATTCTTTTGATTTATAAGGGATTTTGCCGATTTCGGCCTATTGGTTAAAAAATGA
GCTGATTTAACAAAAATTTAACGCGAATTAATTCTGTGGAATGTGTGTCAGTTAGGGTGTGGAAAGTCCC
CAGGCTCCCCAGCAGGCAGAAGTATGCAAAGCATGCATCTCAATTAGTCAGCAACCAGGTGTGGAAAGTC
CCCAGGCTCCCCAGCAGGCAGAAGTATGCAAAGCATGCATCTCAATTAGTCAGCAACCATAGTCCCGCCC
CTAACTCCGCCCATCCCGCCCCTAACTCCGCCCAGTTCCGCCCATTCTCCGCCCCATGGCTGACTAATTT
TTTTTATTTATGCAGAGGCCGAGGCCGCCTCTGCCTCTGAGCTATTCCAGAAGTAGTGAGGAGGCTTTTT
TGGAGGCCTAGGCTTTTGCAAAAAGCTCCCGGGAGCTTGTATATCCATTTTCGGATCTGATCAGCACGTG
TTGACAATTAATCATCGGCATAGTATATCGGCATAGTATAATACGACAAGGTGAGGAACTAAACCATGGC
CAAGTTGACCAGTGCCGTTCCGGTGCTCACCGCGCGCGACGTCGCCGGAGCGGTCGAGTTCTGGACCGAC
CGGCTCGGGTTCTCCCGGGACTTCGTGGAGGACGACTTCGCCGGTGTGGTCCGGGACGACGTGACCCTGT
TCATCAGCGCGGTCCAGGACCAGGTGGTGCCGGACAACACCCTGGCCTGGGTGTGGGTGCGCGGCCTGGA
CGAGCTGTACGCCGAGTGGTCGGAGGTCGTGTCCACGAACTTCCGGGACGCCTCCGGGCCGGCCATGACC
GAGATCGGCGAGCAGCCGTGGGGGCGGGAGTTCGCCCTGCGCGACCCGGCCGGCAACTGCGTGCACTTCG
TGGCCGAGGAGCAGGACTGACACGTGCTACGAGATTTCGATTCCACCGCCGCCTTCTATGAAAGGTTGGG
CTTCGGAATCGTTTTCCGGGACGCCGGCTGGATGATCCTCCAGCGCGGGGATCTCATGCTGGAGTTCTTC
GCCCACCCCAACTTGTTTATTGCAGCTTATAATGGTTACAAATAAAGCAATAGCATCACAAATTTCACAA
ATAAAGCATTTTTTTCACTGCATTCTAGTTGTGGTTTGTCCAAACTCATCAATGTATCTTATCATGTCTG
TATACCGTCGACCTCTAGCTAGAGCTTGGCGTAATCATGGTCATAGCTGTTTCCTGTGTGAAATTGTTAT
CCGCTCACAATTCCACACAACATACGAGCCGGAAGCATAAAGTGTAAAGCCTGGGGTGCCTAATGAGTGA
GCTAACTCACATTAATTGCGTTGCGCTCACTGCCCGCTTTCCAGTCGGGAAACCTGTCGTGCCAGCTGCA
TTAATGAATCGGCCAACGCGCGGGGAGAGGCGGTTTGCGTATTGGGCGCTCTTCCGCTTCCTCGCTCACT
GACTCGCTGCGCTCGGTCGTTCGGCTGCGGCGAGCGGTATCAGCTCACTCAAAGGCGGTAATACGGTTAT
CCACAGAATCAGGGGATAACGCAGGAAAGAACATGTGAGCAAAAGGCCAGCAAAAGGCCAGGAACCGTAA
AAAGGCCGCGTTGCTGGCGTTTTTCCATAGGCTCCGCCCCCCTGACGAGCATCACAAAAATCGACGCTCA
AGTCAGAGGTGGCGAAACCCGACAGGACTATAAAGATACCAGGCGTTTCCCCCTGGAAGCTCCCTCGTGC
GCTCTCCTGTTCCGACCCTGCCGCTTACCGGATACCTGTCCGCCTTTCTCCCTTCGGGAAGCGTGGCGCT
TTCTCATAGCTCACGCTGTAGGTATCTCAGTTCGGTGTAGGTCGTTCGCTCCAAGCTGGGCTGTGTGCAC
GAACCCCCCGTTCAGCCCGACCGCTGCGCCTTATCCGGTAACTATCGTCTTGAGTCCAACCCGGTAAGAC
ACGACTTATCGCCACTGGCAGCAGCCACTGGTAACAGGATTAGCAGAGCGAGGTATGTAGGCGGTGCTAC
AGAGTTCTTGAAGTGGTGGCCTAACTACGGCTACACTAGAAGAACAGTATTTGGTATCTGCGCTCTGCTG
AAGCCAGTTACCTTCGGAAAAAGAGTTGGTAGCTCTTGATCCGGCAAACAAACCACCGCTGGTAGCGGTG
GTTTTTTTGTTTGCAAGCAGCAGATTACGCGCAGAAAAAAAGGATCTCAAGAAGATCCTTTGATCTTTTC
TACGGGGTCTGACGCTCAGTGGAACGAAAACTCACGTTAAGGGATTTTGGTCATGAGATTATCAAAAAGG
ATCTTCACCTAGATCCTTTTAAATTAAAAATGAAGTTTTAAATCAATCTAAAGTATATATGAGTAAACTT
GGTCTGACAGTTACCAATGCTTAATCAGTGAGGCACCTATCTCAGCGATCTGTCTATTTCGTTCATCCAT
AGTTGCCTGACTCCCCGTCGTGTAGATAACTACGATACGGGAGGGCTTACCATCTGGCCCCAGTGCTGCA
ATGATACCGCGAGACCCACGCTCACCGGCTCCAGATTTATCAGCAATAAACCAGCCAGCCGGAAGGGCCG
AGCGCAGAAGTGGTCCTGCAACTTTATCCGCCTCCATCCAGTCTATTAATTGTTGCCGGGAAGCTAGAGT
AAGTAGTTCGCCAGTTAATAGTTTGCGCAACGTTGTTGCCATTGCTACAGGCATCGTGGTGTCACGCTCG
TCGTTTGGTATGGCTTCATTCAGCTCCGGTTCCCAACGATCAAGGCGAGTTACATGATCCCCCATGTTGT
GCAAAAAAGCGGTTAGCTCCTTCGGTCCTCCGATCGTTGTCAGAAGTAAGTTGGCCGCAGTGTTATCACT
CATGGTTATGGCAGCACTGCATAATTCTCTTACTGTCATGCCATCCGTAAGATGCTTTTCTGTGACTGGT
GAGTACTCAACCAAGTCATTCTGAGAATAGTGTATGCGGCGACCGAGTTGCTCTTGCCCGGCGTCAATAC
GGGATAATACCGCGCCACATAGCAGAACTTTAAAAGTGCTCATCATTGGAAAACGTTCTTCGGGGCGAAA
ACTCTCAAGGATCTTACCGCTGTTGAGATCCAGTTCGATGTAACCCACTCGTGCACCCAACTGATCTTCA
GCATCTTTTACTTTCACCAGCGTTTCTGGGTGAGCAAAAACAGGAAGGCAAAATGCCGCAAAAAAGGGAA
TAAGGGCGACACGGAAATGTTGAATACTCATACTCTTCCTTTTTCAATATTATTGAAGCATTTATCAGGG
TTATTGTCTCATGAGCGGATACATATTTGAATGTATTTAGAAAAATAAACAAATAGGGGTTCCGCGCACA
TTTCCCCGAAAAGTGCCACCTGACGTC
